Addgene plasmid #19372: pCM5.64
Depositing lab: Geraldine Seydoux. Depositing organization: Johns Hopkins University and School of Medicine. Publication: 3' UTRs are the primary regulators of gene expression in the C. elegans germline. Merritt C, Rasoloson D, Ko D, Seydoux G. Curr Biol. 2008 Oct 14;18(19):1476-82. doi: 10.1016/j.cub.2008.08.013. Epub 2008 Sep 25. PubMed 18818082.
Backbone
  Vector backbone: pDONRP2RP3
  Backbone size w/o insert (bp): 2641
  Vector type: Worm Expression
Growth in bacteria
  Bacterial resistance: Kanamycin, 50 μg/mL
  Growth temperature: 37°C
  Growth strain: DH5alpha
  Copy number: Unknown
Gene/Insert
  Gene/Insert name: puf-5 3'utr in pDONRP2RP3
  Species: C. elegans (nematode)
  Insert size (bp): 341
  GenBank ID: NM_063413
  Entrez Gene: puf-5 (a.k.a. CELE_F54C9.8)
  Cloning method: Gateway Cloning; 5′ cloning site attP2R (destroyed during cloning); 3′ cloning site attP3 (destroyed during cloning)
  Sequencing primers: 5′ M13Forward
Terms and licenses: Academic/Nonprofit Terms; Industry Terms: Not Available to Industry
How to cite: pCM5.64 was a gift from Geraldine Seydoux (Addgene plasmid # 19372 ; http://n2t.net/addgene:19372 ; RRID:Addgene_19372)
