[The description below was written by a language model from this plasmid's Addgene catalogue record and pLannotate feature annotations shown in this document.]
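Description:
pCM5.64 is a Gateway entry clone built in the pDONRP2RP3 donor backbone, carrying the 3' untranslated region of the C. elegans gene puf-5 (a 341 bp insert). It is catalogued as a worm expression vector, but by itself it is a bacterial cloning intermediate with no promoter or coding sequence for expression in nematodes. The annotated sequence is about 3 kb. It is maintained in E. coli through a high-copy ColE1/pUC-type origin and selected with kanamycin via an aminoglycoside phosphotransferase (KanR) gene.

The insert was introduced by a BP recombination between the attP2R and attP3 sites of the donor vector, which are destroyed in the process. In the feature table the insert region lies between an annotated attR2 site on one side and attB3 core and attL-type annotations on the other. The latter are labelled as an attL1 fragment by the automated tool, but given the backbone and the overlapping attB3 core they probably represent an attL3 site. This attR2/attL3 arrangement is characteristic of a third-position element in MultiSite Gateway cloning, which lets the 3' UTR be combined in an LR reaction with a promoter entry clone and a coding-sequence entry clone in a destination vector. Other backbone features include rrnB T1 and T2 transcription terminators that insulate the cloning region, a T7 promoter, an M13 forward priming site for sequencing, and small lacI and lacZα remnants with no evident function. The puf-5 3' UTR itself is not annotated as a feature. According to the associated publication title, the construct belongs to work examining 3' UTRs as regulators of gene expression in the C. elegans germline, which suggests use in assembling reporter transgenes that test the puf-5 3' UTR.
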