Features (pLannotate 1.2.2; 10 found; start..end, strand, type, name):
    121..213     +  CDS            lacI (fragment): lac repressor; lacI; The lac repressor binds to the lac operator to inhibit transcription in E. coli. This inhibition can be relieved by adding lactose or isopropyl-β-D-thiogalactopyranoside (IPTG).
    268..295     -  terminator     rrnB T2 terminator: transcription terminator T2 from the E. coli rrnB gene
    427..470     +  terminator     rrnB T1 terminator: Escherichia coli rrnB; transcription terminator T1 from the E. coli rrnB gene
    517..553     -  CDS            lacZα (fragment): LacZα fragment of β-galactosidase; lacZ fragment
    624..747     -  protein_bind   attR2: mutant version of attR; recombination site for the Gateway® LR reaction LR Clonase™
   1089..1109    -  protein_bind   attB3: mutant version of attB; core recombination site for the Gateway® BP reaction BP Clonase™
   1100..1185    -  protein_bind   attL1 (fragment): mutant version of attL; recombination site for the Gateway® LR reaction LR Clonase™
   1222..1240    -  promoter       T7 promoter: promoter for bacteriophage T7 RNA polymerase
   1374..2183    +  CDS            KanR: aminoglycoside phosphotransferase; aph(3')-Ia; confers resistance to kanamycin in bacteria or G418 (Geneticin®) in eukaryotes
   2330..2918    +  rep_origin     ori: high-copy-number ColE1/pMB1/pBR322/pUC origin of replication
>Addgene plasmid #19372 | pCM5.64 | depositor full sequence | sequence record 9027 | Author sequence
CTTTCCTGCGTTATCCCCTGATTCTGTGGATAACCGTATTACCGCCTTTGAGTGAGCTGATACCGCTCGC
CGCAGCCGAACGACCGAGCGCAGCGAGTCAGTGAGCGAGGAAGCGGAAGAGCGCCCAATACGCAAACCGC
CTCTCCCCGCGCGTTGGCCGATTCATTAATGCAGCTGGCACGACAGGTTTCCCGACTGGAAAGCGGGCAG
TGAGCGCAACGCAATTAATACGCGTACCGCTAGCCAGGAAGAGTTTGTAGAAACGCAAAAAGGCCATCCG
TCAGGATGGCCTTCTGCTTAGTTTGATGCCTGGCAGTTTATGGCGGGCGTCCTGCCCGCCACCCTCCGGG
CCGTTGCTTCACAACGTTCAAATCCGCTCCCGGCGGATTTGTCCTACTCAGGAGAGCGTTCACCGACAAA
CAACAGATAAAACGAAAGGCCCAGTCTTCCGACTGAGCCTTTCGTTTTATTTGATGCCTGGCAGTTCCCT
ACTCTCGCGTTAACGCTAGCATGGATGTTTTCCCAGTCACGACGTTGTAAAACGACGGCCAGTCTTAAGC
TCGGGCCCTGCAGCTCTAGAGCTCGAATTCTACAGGTCACTAATACCATCTAAGTAGTTGATTCATAGTG
ACTGCATATGTTGTGTTTTACAGTATTATGTAGTCTGTTTTTTATGCAAAATCTAATTTAATATATTGAT
ATTTATATCATTTTACGTTTCTCGTTCAACTTTCTTGTACAAAGTGGGATAATGTAATTTTGTGTATGTA
CCCCTTACTGCCACAATACCCCAGATTTTGAACATATTTTATCGCACCCCCATACTCGCCCATTGTACTA
TTAATTGTTTTTTAATTGATACCTACTCGCCTCTTTTGTAAGTCGCTAGATTGTGCCTCTACTAGAAACG
CCATCTAGTGATAATAACCGACGCTTCGCTTCTTGTTGCATATGTAGTTGACCCCATCGCGTACTTTTGT
ACATTTTGTGCTTATATAACTTTTGTAACATAATGGAAGTAATTTTTAAAGGTTGCTATGGTGTCGTAAT
AAAGACAATTGTAGCTTGAATCGTGTTTCTATACTTTTCAACTTTATTATACAAAGTTGGCATTATAAAA
AAGCATTGCTTATCAATTTGTTGCAACGAACAGGTCACTATCAGTCAAAATAAAATCATTATTTGGAGCT
CCATGGTAGCGTTAACGCGGCCGCGATATCCCCTATAGTGAGTCGTATTACATGGTCATAGCTGTTTCCT
GGCAGCTCTGGCCCGTGTCTCAAAATCTCTGATGTTACATTGCACAAGATAAAAATATATCATCATGAAC
AATAAAACTGTCTGCTTACATAAACAGTAATACAAGGGGTGTTATGAGCCATATTCAACGGGAAACGTCG
AGGCCGCGATTAAATTCCAACATGGATGCTGATTTATATGGGTATAAATGGGCTCGCGATAATGTCGGGC
AATCAGGTGCGACAATCTATCGCTTGTATGGGAAGCCCGATGCGCCAGAGTTGTTTCTGAAACATGGCAA
AGGTAGCGTTGCCAATGATGTTACAGATGAGATGGTCAGACTAAACTGGCTGACGGAATTTATGCCTCTT
CCGACCATCAAGCATTTTATCCGTACTCCTGATGATGCATGGTTACTCACCACTGCGATCCCCGGAAAAA
CAGCATTCCAGGTATTAGAAGAATATCCTGATTCAGGTGAAAATATTGTTGATGCGCTGGCAGTGTTCCT
GCGCCGGTTGCATTCGATTCCTGTTTGTAATTGTCCTTTTAACAGCGATCGCGTATTTCGTCTCGCTCAG
GCGCAATCACGAATGAATAACGGTTTGGTTGATGCGAGTGATTTTGATGACGAGCGTAATGGCTGGCCTG
TTGAACAAGTCTGGAAAGAAATGCATAAACTTTTGCCATTCTCACCGGATTCAGTCGTCACTCATGGTGA
TTTCTCACTTGATAACCTTATTTTTGACGAGGGGAAATTAATAGGTTGTATTGATGTTGGACGAGTCGGA
ATCGCAGACCGATACCAGGATCTTGCCATCCTATGGAACTGCCTCGGTGAGTTTTCTCCTTCATTACAGA
AACGGCTTTTTCAAAAATATGGTATTGATAATCCTGATATGAATAAATTGCAGTTTCATTTGATGCTCGA
TGAGTTTTTCTAATCAGAATTGGTTAATTGGTTGTAACACTGGCAGAGCATTACGCTGACTTGACGGGAC
GGCGCAAGCTCATGACCAAAATCCCTTAACGTGAGTTACGCGTCGTTCCACTGAGCGTCAGACCCCGTAG
AAAAGATCAAAGGATCTTCTTGAGATCCTTTTTTTCTGCGCGTAATCTGCTGCTTGCAAACAAAAAAACC
ACCGCTACCAGCGGTGGTTTGTTTGCCGGATCAAGAGCTACCAACTCTTTTTCCGAAGGTAACTGGCTTC
AGCAGAGCGCAGATACCAAATACTGTCCTTCTAGTGTAGCCGTAGTTAGGCCACCACTTCAAGAACTCTG
TAGCACCGCCTACATACCTCGCTCTGCTAATCCTGTTACCAGTGGCTGCTGCCAGTGGCGATAAGTCGTG
TCTTACCGGGTTGGACTCAAGACGATAGTTACCGGATAAGGCGCAGCGGTCGGGCTGAACGGGGGGTTCG
TGCACACAGCCCAGCTTGGAGCGAACGACCTACACCGAACTGAGATACCTACAGCGTGAGCATTGAGAAA
GCGCCACGCTTCCCGAAGGGAGAAAGGCGGACAGGTATCCGGTAAGCGGCAGGGTCGGAACAGGAGAGCG
CACGAGGGAGCTTCCAGGGGGAAACGCCTGGTATCTTTATAGTCCTGTCGGGTTTCGCCACCTCTGACTT
GAGCGTCGATTTTTGTGATGCTCGTCAGGGGGGCGGAGCCTATGGAAAAACGCCAGCAACGCGGCCTTTT
TACGGTTCCTGGCCTTTTGCTGGCCTTTTGCTCACATGTT
