>Addgene plasmid #19372 | pCM5.64 | addgene partial sequence | sequence record 25179 | M13Forward
NNNNNNNNTCTNGAGCTCGANTTCTACAGGTCACTAATACCATCTAAGTAGTTGGTTCATAGTGACTGCA
TATGTTGTGTTTTACAGTATTATGTAGTCTGTTTTTTATGCAAAATCTAATTTAATATATTGATATTTAT
ATCATTTTACGTTTCTCGTTCAACTTTCTTGTACAAAGTGGGATAATGTAATTTTGTGTATGTACCCCTT
ACTGCCACAATACCCCAGATTTTGAACATATTTTATCGCACCCCCATACTCGCCCATTGTACTATTAATT
GTTTTTTAATTGATACCTACTCGCCTCTTTTGTAAGTCGCTAGATTGTGCCTCTACTAGAAACGCCATCT
AGTGATAATAACCGACGCTTCGCTTCTTGTTGCATATGTAGTTGACCCCATCGCGTACTTTTGTACATTT
TGTGCTTATATAACTTTTGTAACATAATGGAAGTAATTTTTAAAGGTTGCTATGGTGTCGTAATAAAGAC
AATTGTAGCTTGAATCGTGTTTCTATACTTTTCAACTTTATTATACAAAGTTGGCATTATAAAAAAGCAT
TGCTTATCAATTTGTTGCAACGAACAGGTCACTATCAGTCAAAATAAAATCATTATTTGGAGCTCCATGG
TAGCGTTAACGCGGCCGCGATATCCCCTATAGTGAGTCGTATTACATGGTCATAGCTGTTTCCTGGCAGC
TCTGGCCCGTGTCTCAAAATCTCTGATGTTACATTGCACAAGATAAAAATATATCATCATGAACANAANN
NNNNNNNNNNNNNNNNANNNNNNNNNNNNNGNNNNTTANNAANNNNNNNNAANNGGAAANNNNCNANGNN
NNNNN
